Addgene plasmid #191590: E3_pENTR_L3-L2_HD_G1333-DddtoxA-N
Purpose: ptpTALECD vector assembly, Entry clone 3 with attL2 and L3
Depositing lab: Shin-ichi Arimura. Depositing organization: The University of Tokyo. Publication: Targeted base editing in the plastid genome of Arabidopsis thaliana. Nakazato I, Okuno M, Yamamoto H, Tamura Y, Itoh T, Shikanai T, Takanashi H, Tsutsumi N, Arimura SI. Nat Plants. 2021 Jul;7(7):906-913. doi: 10.1038/s41477-021-00954-6. Epub 2021 Jul 1. PubMed 34211131.
Backbone
  Vector backbone: PINII
  Vector type: Other
Growth in bacteria
  Bacterial resistance: Kanamycin, 50 μg/mL
  Growth temperature: 37°C
  Growth strain: DH5alpha
  Copy number: High Copy
Gene/Insert
  Gene/Insert name: C and N termini of platinum TALEN, 1/2 a cytidine deaminase domain of DddA of B. cenocepacia, and a uracil glycosylase inhibitor
  Species: Synthetic
  Cloning method: Ligation Independent Cloning
Terms and licenses: Academic/Nonprofit Terms; Industry Terms: Not Available to Industry
Depositor comments: Multisite Gateway entry vector to express one hand of pTALECD-UGI
How to cite: E3_pENTR_L3-L2_HD_G1333-DddtoxA-N was a gift from Shin-ichi Arimura (Addgene plasmid # 191590 ; http://n2t.net/addgene:191590 ; RRID:Addgene_191590)
