[The description below was written by a language model from this plasmid's Addgene catalogue record and pLannotate feature annotations shown in this document.]
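Description:
E3_pENTR_L3-L2_HD_G1333-DddtoxA-N is a 4,075 nt MultiSite Gateway entry clone used as the third entry module when assembling ptpTALECD vectors, the plastid-targeted TALE-linked cytidine deaminases developed for base editing of the Arabidopsis thaliana chloroplast genome. It is a bacterial cloning intermediate rather than an expression vector. It replicates from a high-copy ColE1/pUC-type origin and is selected with kanamycin through an aph(3')-Ia gene. rrnB T1 and T2 terminators sit upstream of the recombination cassette to insulate it from read-through transcription. The catalogue lists the backbone as "PINII", which the feature table does not otherwise explain.

The payload lies between attL3 and attL2 sites, which direct its position and orientation during an LR recombination with other entry clones and a destination vector. Reading from attL3, there is a TALE N-terminal segment (annotated by homology to AvrXa10). This is followed by a stuffer containing a lac promoter/operator, lacZα fragment and T7/T3 promoters from a pBluescript-type polylinker. This stuffer presumably serves as a placeholder where the target-specific platinum TALEN repeat array is inserted, although the record does not say so. Downstream come a TALE C-terminal segment (AvrBs3-like), a fragment of the Burkholderia cenocepacia DddA double-stranded DNA cytidine deaminase, and the phage PBS2 uracil glycosylase inhibitor (UGI). The name indicates the N-terminal half of DddA toxin split at G1333; "HD" probably refers to a repeat-variable diresidue, but this is not defined in the record. The clone encodes one "hand" of a pTALECD-UGI pair, so deaminase activity depends on a partner carrying the complementary half. No plant promoter or plastid transit peptide is annotated within the cassette; these are presumably supplied by other modules in the assembly.
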