Features (pLannotate 1.2.2; 21 found; start..end, strand, type, name):
    405..497     +  CDS            lacI (fragment): lac repressor; lacI; The lac repressor binds to the lac operator to inhibit transcription in E. coli. This inhibition can be relieved by adding lactose or isopropyl-β-D-thiogalactopyranoside (IPTG).
    552..579     -  terminator     rrnB T2 terminator: transcription terminator T2 from the E. coli rrnB gene
    711..754     +  terminator     rrnB T1 terminator: Escherichia coli rrnB; transcription terminator T1 from the E. coli rrnB gene
    801..837     -  CDS            lacZα (fragment): LacZα fragment of β-galactosidase; lacZ fragment
    854..949     +  protein_bind   attL3: mutant version of attL; recombination site for the Gateway® LR reaction LR Clonase™
   1009..1419    +  CDS            avrXa10 (fragment): AVX10_XANOO - Experimental evidence at protein level: Swiss-Prot protein existence level 1. Avirulence protein. Induces the hypersensitive response (HR)in rice plants carrying the resistance gene Xa10. Activity depends on the presence of the core repeat domains; replacement with repeat domains from other proteins (AvrBs3 of X.euvesicatoria (AC P14727) or AvrXa7 of this organism) does not elicit the HR. Probably acts as a transcription factor in its host plant (rice) to induce plant resistance or disease. From Xanthomonas oryzae pv. oryzae.
   1421..1439    -  rep_origin     f1 ori (fragment): f1 bacteriophage origin of replication; arrow indicates direction of (+) strand synthesis
   1444..1599    -  CDS            lacZα (fragment): LacZα fragment of β-galactosidase; lacZ fragment
   1607..1625    +  promoter       T7 promoter: promoter for bacteriophage T7 RNA polymerase
   1634..1655    -  misc_feature   MCS (fragment): pBluescript multiple cloning site
   1673..1691    -  promoter       T3 promoter: promoter for bacteriophage T3 RNA polymerase
   1736..1752    -  protein_bind   lac operator: The lac repressor binds to the lac operator to inhibit transcription in E. coli. This inhibition can be relieved by adding lactose or isopropyl-β-D-thiogalactopyranoside (IPTG). lac repressor encoded by lacI
   1760..1790    -  promoter       lac promoter: promoter for the E. coli lac operon
   1805..1826    -  protein_bind   CAP binding site: CAP binding activates transcription in the presence of cAMP. E. coli catabolite activator protein
   1925..2044    +  CDS            avrBs3 (fragment): AVRB3_XANEU - Experimental evidence at protein level: Swiss-Prot protein existence level 1. Avirulence protein. Acts as a transcription factor in C.annuum plants. In susceptible plants lacking the Bs3 resistance gene induces expression of a number of genes, including genes homologous to a family of auxin-induced genes, alpha-expansin genes, pectate lyase, anthocyanidin glucoside rhamnosyl transferase and at least one transcription factor, UPA20. Their expression leads to plant hypertrophy in mesophyll cells, probably mainly mediated by UPA20 (PubMed:17962565). In resistant plants induces the h
   2045..2185    +  CDS            dddA (fragment): DDDA_BURC1 - Experimental evidence at protein level: Swiss-Prot protein existence level 1. Toxic component of a toxin-immunity protein module, which functions as a cellular contact-dependent growth inhibition (CDI) system. CDI modules allow bacteria to communicate with and inhibit the growth of closely related neighboring bacteria in a contact-dependent fashion. Bacteria that have this module inhibit or kill bacteria without it, giving them a growth advantage. Probably specifically inhibited by cognate immunity protein DddI (Probable). The C-terminal 163 residue fragment has double-stranded DN
   2198..2446    +  CDS            UGI: UNGI_BPPB2 - Experimental evidence at protein level: Swiss-Prot protein existence level 1. This protein binds specifically and reversibly to the host uracil-DNA glycosylase, preventing removal of uracil residues from PBS2 DNA by the host uracil-excision repair system. From Bacillus phage PBS2 (Bacteriophage PBS2).
   2471..2570    -  protein_bind   attL2: mutant version of attL; recombination site for the Gateway® LR reaction LR Clonase™
   2601..2619    -  promoter       T7 promoter: promoter for bacteriophage T7 RNA polymerase
   2753..3562    +  CDS            KanR: aminoglycoside phosphotransferase; aph(3')-Ia; confers resistance to kanamycin in bacteria or G418 (Geneticin®) in eukaryotes
   3709..222     +  rep_origin     ori (across the origin): high-copy-number ColE1/pMB1/pBR322/pUC origin of replication
>Addgene plasmid #191590 | E3_pENTR_L3-L2_HD_G1333-DddtoxA-N | addgene full sequence | sequence record 379079 | Addgene NGS Result
GAACTGAGATACCTACAGCGTGAGCTATGAGAAAGCGCCACGCTTCCCGAAGGGAGAAAGGCGGACAGGT
ATCCGGTAAGCGGCAGGGTCGGAACAGGAGAGCGCACGAGGGAGCTTCCAGGGGGAAACGCCTGGTATCT
TTATAGTCCTGTCGGGTTTCGCCACCTCTGACTTGAGCGTCGATTTTTGTGATGCTCGTCAGGGGGGCGG
AGCCTATGGAAAAACGCCAGCAACGCGGCCTTTTTACGGTTCCTGGCCTTTTGCTGGCCTTTTGCTCACA
TGTTCTTTCCTGCGTTATCCCCTGATTCTGTGGATAACCGTATTACCGCCTTTGAGTGAGCTGATACCGC
TCGCCGCAGCCGAACGACCGAGCGCAGCGAGTCAGTGAGCGAGGAAGCGGAAGAGCGCCCAATACGCAAA
CCGCCTCTCCCCGCGCGTTGGCCGATTCATTAATGCAGCTGGCACGACAGGTTTCCCGACTGGAAAGCGG
GCAGTGAGCGCAACGCAATTAATACGCGTACCGCTAGCCAGGAAGAGTTTGTAGAAACGCAAAAAGGCCA
TCCGTCAGGATGGCCTTCTGCTTAGTTTGATGCCTGGCAGTTTATGGCGGGCGTCCTGCCCGCCACCCTC
CGGGCCGTTGCTTCACAACGTTCAAATCCGCTCCCGGCGGATTTGTCCTACTCAGGAGAGCGTTCACCGA
CAAACAACAGATAAAACGAAAGGCCCAGTCTTCCGACTGAGCCTTTCGTTTTATTTGATGCCTGGCAGTT
CCCTACTCTCGCGTTAACGCTAGCATGGATGTTTTCCCAGTCACGACGTTGTAAAACGACGGCCAGTCTT
AAGCTCGGGCCCCAAATAATGATTTTATTTTGACTGATAGTGACCTGTTCGTTGCAACAAATTGATGAGC
AATGCTTTTTTATAATGCCAACTTTGTATAATAAAGTTGATAAGGAGACCGCCGCTGCCAAGTTCGAGAG
ACAGCACATGGACAGCATCGATATCGCCGATCTACGCACGCTCGGCTACAGCCAGCAGCAACAGGAGAAG
ATCAAACCGAAGGTTCGTTCGACAGTGGCGCAGCACCACGAGGCACTGGTCGGCCACGGGTTTACACACG
CGCACATCGTTGCGTTAAGCCAACACCCGGCAGCGTTAGGGACCGTCGCTGTCAAGTATCAGGACATGAT
CGCAGCGTTGCCAGAGGCGACACACGAAGCGATCGTTGGCGTCGGCAAACAGTGGTCCGGCGCACGCGCT
CTGGAGGCCTTGCTCACGGTGGCGGGAGAGTTGAGAGGTCCACCGTTACAGTTGGACACAGGCCAACTTC
TCAAGATTGCAAAACGTGGCGGCGTGACCGCAGTGGAGGCAGTGCATGCATGGCGCAATGCACTGACGGG
TGCCCCGCTCAAGGAGACGGGCGCCGCTACAGGGCGCGTCCCATTCGCCATTCAGGCTGCGCAACTGTTG
GGAAGGGCGATCGGTGCGGGCCTCTTCGCTATTACGCCAGCTGGCGAAAGGGGGATGTGCTGCAAGGCGA
TTAAGTTGGGTAACGCCAGGGTTTTCCCAGTCACGACGTTGTAAAACGACGGCCAGTGAGCGCGCGTAAT
ACGACTCACTATAGGGCGAATTGGGTACCGGGCCCCCCCTCGAGGCCCTCCAGCTTTTGTTCCCTTTAGT
GAGGGTTAATTGCGCGCTTGGCGTAATCATGGTCATAGCTGTTTCCTGTGTGAAATTGTTATCCGCTCAC
AATTCCACACAACATACGAGCCGGAAGCATAAAGTGTAAAGCCTGGGGTGCCTAATGAGTGAGCTAACTC
ACATTAATTGCGTTGCGCTCACTGCCCGCTTTCCACCGGTCGTCTCCACCCCTGAGCAGGTAGTGGCTAT
TGCATCCCACGACGGGGGCAGACCCGCACTGGAGTCAATTGTTGCCCAGTTATCTCGCCCTGATCCGGCG
TTGGCCGCGTTGACCAACGACCACCTCGTCGCCTTGGCCTGCCTCGGCGGGCGTCCTGCGCTGGATGCAG
TGAAAAAGGGATTGGGGGGATCTGGTAGCTATGCGTTAGGACCCTATCAGATTTCAGCTCCTCAATTGCC
TGCCTATAATGGGCAAACTGTTGGCACCTTTTACTACGTCAATGATGCTGGAGGGTTAGAATCCAAGGTG
TTCTCAAGTGGTGGTTCTGGAGGTAGTACGAATCTTTCGGACATCATAGAGAAGGAAACTGGAAAACAGC
TCGTTATCCAAGAGAGCATTCTCATGTTGCCAGAAGAAGTTGAAGAGGTTATAGGCAACAAACCGGAATC
TGACATTCTGGTACATACCGCTTATGATGAGTCAACAGATGAGAACGTCATGCTTTTGACATCTGATGCA
CCAGAATACAAACCTTGGGCACTTGTGATTCAGGATTCCAATGGTGAGAACAAGATCAAGATGCTATGAT
AACTCGAGCGATCCTCTAGAACCCAGCTTTCTTGTACAAAGTTGGCATTATAAGAAAGCATTGCTTATCA
ATTTGTTGCAACGAACAGGTCACTATCAGTCAAAATAAAATCATTATTTGCCATCCAGCTGCAGGGCGGC
CGCGATATCCCCTATAGTGAGTCGTATTACATGGTCATAGCTGTTTCCTGGCAGCTCTGGCCCGTGTCTC
AAAATCTCTGATGTTACATTGCACAAGATAAAAATATATCATCATGAACAATAAAACTGTCTGCTTACAT
AAACAGTAATACAAGGGGTGTTATGAGCCATATTCAACGGGAAACGTCGAGGCCGCGATTAAATTCCAAC
ATGGATGCTGATTTATATGGGTATAAATGGGCTCGCGATAATGTCGGGCAATCAGGTGCGACAATCTATC
GCTTGTATGGGAAGCCCGATGCGCCAGAGTTGTTTCTGAAACATGGCAAAGGTAGCGTTGCCAATGATGT
TACAGATGAGATGGTCAGACTAAACTGGCTGACGGAATTTATGCCTCTTCCGACCATCAAGCATTTTATC
CGTACTCCTGATGATGCATGGTTACTCACCACTGCGATCCCCGGAAAAACAGCATTCCAGGTATTAGAAG
AATATCCTGATTCAGGTGAAAATATTGTTGATGCGCTGGCAGTGTTCCTGCGCCGGTTGCATTCGATTCC
TGTTTGTAATTGTCCTTTTAACAGCGATCGCGTATTTCGCCTTGCTCAGGCGCAATCACGAATGAATAAC
GGTTTGGTTGATGCGAGTGATTTTGATGACGAGCGTAATGGCTGGCCTGTTGAACAAGTCTGGAAAGAAA
TGCATAAACTTTTGCCATTCTCACCGGATTCAGTCGTCACTCATGGTGATTTCTCACTTGATAACCTTAT
TTTTGACGAGGGGAAATTAATAGGTTGTATTGATGTTGGACGAGTCGGAATCGCAGACCGATACCAGGAT
CTTGCCATCCTATGGAACTGCCTCGGTGAGTTTTCTCCTTCATTACAGAAACGGCTTTTTCAAAAATATG
GTATTGATAATCCTGATATGAATAAATTGCAGTTTCATTTGATGCTCGATGAGTTTTTCTAATCAGAATT
GGTTAATTGGTTGTAACACTGGCAGAGCATTACGCTGACTTGACGGGACGGCGCAAGCTCATGACCAAAA
TCCCTTAACGTGAGTTACGCGTCGTTCCACTGAGCGTCAGACCCCGTAGAAAAGATCAAAGGATCTTCTT
GAGATCCTTTTTTTCTGCGCGTAATCTGCTGCTTGCAAACAAAAAAACCACCGCTACCAGCGGTGGTTTG
TTTGCCGGATCAAGAGCTACCAACTCTTTTTCCGAAGGTAACTGGCTTCAGCAGAGCGCAGATACCAAAT
ACTGTTCTTCTAGTGTAGCCGTAGTTAGGCCACCACTTCAAGAACTCTGTAGCACCGCCTACATACCTCG
CTCTGCTAATCCTGTTACCAGTGGCTGCTGCCAGTGGCGATAAGTCGTGTCTTACCGGGTTGGACTCAAG
ACGATAGTTACCGGATAAGGCGCAGCGGTCGGGCTGAACGGGGGGTTCGTGCACACAGCCCAGCTTGGAG
CGAACGACCTACACC
